>Addgene plasmid #237829 | NABP1-P1 | addgene full sequence | sequence record 484508 | Addgene NGS Result
TTGAAATCCTTTTTTTCTGCGCGTAATCTGCTGCTTGCAAACAAAAAAACCACCGCTACCAGCGGTGGTT
TGTTTGCCGGATCAAGAGCTACCAACTCTTTTTCCGAAGGTAACTGGCTTCAGCAGAGCGCAGATACCAA
ATACTGTCCTTCTAGTGTAGCCGTAGTTAGGCCACCACTTCAAGAACTCTGTAGCACCGCCTACATACCT
CGCTCTGCTAATCCTGTTACCAGTGGCTGCTGCCAGTGGCGATAAGTCGTGTCTTACCGGGTTGGACTCA
AGACGATAGTTACCGGATAAGGCGCAGCGGTCGGGCTGAACGGGGGGTTCGTGCACACAGCCCAGCTTGG
AGCGAACGACCTACACCGAACTGAGATACCTACAGCGTGAGCTATGAGAAAGCGCCACGCTTCCCGAAGG
GAGAAAGGCGGACAGGTATCCGGTAAGCGGCAGGGTCGGAACAGGAGAGCGCACGAGGGAGCTTCCAGGG
GGAAACGCCTGGTATCTTTATAGTCCTGTCGGGTTTCGCCACCTCTGACTTGAGCGTCGATTTTTGTGAT
GCTCGTCAGGGGGGCGGAGCCTATGGAAAAACGCCAGCAACGCGGCCTTTTTACGGTTCCTGGCCTTTTG
CTGGCCTTTTGCTCACATGTTCTTTCCTGCGTTATCCCCTGATTCTGTGGATAACCGTATTACCGCCTTT
GAGTGAGCTGATACCGGTTGGGCGTCGCTTGGTCGGTCATTTCGAATTACCAATGCTTAATCAGTGAGGC
ACCTATCTCAGCGATCTGTCTATTTCGTTCATCCATAGTTGCCTGACTCCCCGTCGTGTAGATAACTACG
ATACGGGAGGGCTTACCATCTGGCCCCAGTGCTGCAATGATACCGCGAGACCCACGCTCACCGGCTCCAG
ATTTATCAGCAATAAACCAGCCAGCCGGAAGGGCCGAGCGCAGAAGTGGTCCTGCAACTTTATCCGCCTC
CATCCAGTCTATTAATTGTTGCCGGGAAGCTAGAGTAAGTAGTTCGCCAGTTAATAGTTTGCGCAACGTT
GTTGCCATTGCTACAGGCATCGTGGTGTCACGCTCGTCGTTTGGTATGGCTTCATTCAGCTCCGGTTCCC
AACGATCAAGGCGAGTTACATGATCCCCCATGTTGTGCAAAAAAGCGGTTAGCTCCTTCGGTCCTCCGAT
AGTTGTCAGAAGTAAGTTGGCCGCAGTGTTATCACTCATGGTTATGGCAGCACTGCATAATTCTCTTACT
GTCATGCCATCCGTAAGATGCTTTTCTGTGACTGGTGAGTACTCAACCAAGTCATTCTGAGAATAGTGTA
TGCGGCGACCGAGTTGCTCTTGCCCGGCGTCAATACGGGATAATACCGCGCCACATAGCAGAACTTTGAA
AGTGCTCATCATTGGAAAACGTTCTTCGGGGCGAAAACTCTCAAGGATCTTACCGCTGTTGAGATCCAGT
TCGATGTAACCCACTCGTGCACCCAACTGATCTTCAGCATCTTTTACTTTCACCAGCGTTTCTGGGTGAG
CAAAAACAGGAAGGCAAAATGCCGCAAAAAAGGGAATAAGGGCGACACGGAAATGTTGAATACTCATACT
CTTCCTTTTTCAATATTATTGAAGCATTTATCAGGGTTATTGTCTCATGAGCGGATACATATTTGAATGT
ATTTAGAAAAATAAACAAATAGGGGTTCCGCGCACATTTCCCCGAAAAGTGCCACCTGACGTCTAAGAAA
CCATTACGTAGAAAGCCAGTCCGCAGAAACGGTGCTGACCCCGGATGAATGTCAGCTACTGGGCTATCTG
GACAAGGGAAAACGCAAGCGCAAAGAGGATCCTTATCGCTATCGATTCACACAAAAAACCAACACACAGA
TGTAATGAAAATAAAGATATTTTATTGCGGCCATCGTGATGGCAGGTTGGGCGTCGCTTGGTCGGTCATT
TCGAACCCCAGAGTCCCGCTCAGAAGAACTCGTCAAGAAGGCGATAGAAGGCGATGCGCTGCGAATCGGG
AGCGGCGATACCGTAAAGCACGAGGAAGCGGTCAGCCCATTCGCCGCCAAGCTCTTCAGCAATATCACGG
GTAGCCAACGCTATGTCCTGATAGCGGTCCGCCACACCCAGCCGGCCACAGTCGATGAATCCAGAAAAGC
GGCCATTTTCCACCATGATATTCGGCAAGCAGGCATCGCCATGGGTCACGACGAGATCCTCGCCGTCGGG
CATGCGCGCCTTGAGCCTGGCGAACAGTTCGGCTGGCGCGAGCCCCTGATGCTCTTCGTCCAGATCATCC
TGATCGACAAGACCGGCTTCCATCCGAGTACGTGCTCGCTCGATGCGATGTTTCGCTTGGTGGTCGAATG
GGCAGGTAGCCGGATCAAGCGTATGCAGCCGCCGCATTGCATCAGCCATGATGGATACTTTCTCGGCAGG
AGCAAGGTGAGATGACAGGAGATCCTGCCCCGGCACTTCGCCCAATAGCAGCCAGTCCCTTCCCGCTTCA
GTGACAACGTCGAGCACAGCTGCGCAAGGAACGCCCGTCGTGGCCAGCCACGATAGCCGCGCTGCCTCGT
CCTGCAGTTCATTCAGGGCACCGGACAGGTCGGTCTTGACAAAAAGAACCGGGCGCCCCTGCGCTGACAG
CCGGAACACGGCGGCATCAGAGCAGCCGATTGTCTGTTGTGCCCAGTCATAGCCGAATAGCCTCTCCACC
CAAGCGGCCGGAGAACCTGCGTGCAATCCATCTTGTTCAATCCCTCCGGAGCCTCCGCCACCTGATCCGC
CACCTCCGCTCCCACCACCGGTCTGCTCGTTCTTCAGCACGCGCTCCACGAAGCTCTTGATGTACTTACC
CATTTCATCTGGAGCGTCCTCCTGGCTGAAGTGGAGGCCCTTCACCTTCACGAACTCGGTGTTAGGGAAC
TTCTTAGCTCCCTCGACAATAGCGTTGGAAAAGAACCCAGGGTCGGACTCGATGAACATCTTAGGCAGAT
CGTCGCTGGCCCGAAGGTAGGCGTTGTAGTTGCGGACAATCTGGACGACGTCGGGCTTGCCTCCCTTAAC
GAGAGGGATCTCGCGAGGCCAGGAGAGGGTAGGCCGTCTAACCTCGCCCTTCTCCTTGAATGGCTCCAGG
TAGGCAGCGAACTCCTCAGGCTCCAGTTTCCGCATGATCTTGCTTGGGAGCATGGTCTCGACGAAGAAGT
TATTCTCAAGCACCATTTTCTCGCCCTCTTCGCTCTTGATCAGGGCGATATCCTCCTCGATGTCAGGCCA
CTCGTCCCAGGACTCGATCACGTCCACGACACTCTCAGCATGGACGATGGCCTTGATCTTGTCTTGGTGC
TCGTAGGAGTAGTGAAAGGCCAGACAAGCCCCCCAGTCGTGGCCCACAAAGATGATTTTCTTTGGAAGGT
TCAGCAGCTCGAACCAAGCGGTGAGGTACTTGTAGTGATCCAGGAGGCGATATGAGCCATTCCCGCTCTT
GCCGGACTTACCCATTCCGATCAGATCAGGGATGATGCATCTAGCCACGGGCTCGATGTGAGGCACGACG
TGCCTCCACAGGTAGCTGGAGGCAGCGTTACCATGCAGAAAAATCACGGCGTTCTCGGCGTGCTTCTCGG
AATCATAGTAGTTGATGAAGGAGTCCAGCACGTTCATTTGCTTGCAGCGAGCCCACCACTGAGGCCCAGT
GATCATGCGTTTGCGTTGCTCGGGGTCGTACACCTTGGAAGCCATGGTGGCTCCAGCCTTTGGTTCGAGA
CTGTTGTGTCAGAAGAATCAAGCTTTTTGCAAAAGCCTAGGCCTCCAAAAAAGCCTCCTCACTACTTCTG
GAATAGCTCAGAGGCCGAGGCGGCCTCGGCCTCTGCATAAATAAAAAAAATTAGTCAGCCATGGGGCGGA
GAATGGGCGGAACTGGGCGGAGTTAGGGGCGGGATGGGCGGAGTTAGGGGCGGGACTATGGTTGCTGACT
AATTGAGATGCATGCTTTGCATACTTCTGCCTGCTGGGGAGCCTGGGGACTTTCCACACCTGGTTGCTGA
CTAATTGAGATGCATGCTTTGCATACTTCTGCCTGCTGGGGAGCCTGGGGACTTTCCACACCCTAACTGA
CACACATTCCACAGCTGGTTCTTTCCGCCTCAGAAGGTACCTAACCAAGTTCCTCTTTCAGAGGTTATTT
CAGGCCATGGTGCTGCGCAGATCCGCGTATGCGGTGTGAAATACCGCACAGATGCGTAAGGAGAAAATAC
CGCATCAGGAAATTGTAAGCGTTAATATTTTGTTAAAATTCGATTTTACCACATTTGTAGAGGTTTTACT
TGCTTAAAAAAACCTCCCACATCTCCCCCTGAACCTGAAACATAAAATGAATGCAATTGTTGTTGTTAAC
TTGTTTATTGCAGCTTATAATGGTTACAAATAAAGCAATAGCATCACAAATTTCACAAATAAAGCATTTT
TTTCACTGCATTCTAGTTGTGGTTTGTCCAAACTCATCAATGTATCTTATCATGTCTGCTCGAAGCGGCC
GCCCCAAGGGGTTATGCTAGTTATTGCTCAGCGGTGGCAGCAGCCAACTCAGCTTCCTTTCGGGCTTTGT
TAGCAGCCGGATCAGCTTGCATGCCTGCAGGTCGACTATTGCTTTAGTTGGCAATATCTGAATACAAGAC
AAAAGAACATCTCCCATTAAGCCTTATGTTAAATATTACAAAACTTATACAGAAGATAGACTCATAGAGG
CTATAAAGCTGATGTCTTAAGTAACTCACCCATGAAATGGGTGCAGGTTTTTTAAAGGCTATCCAATAAT
CTTTTTACTCTAAAAATAAATGCCCCTACTTTTCAGTGTTCCCATTCTTCAACAGGAGACTCGAGCAGCT
TAACAGTTTTGCTATAAAAACAAACCATTCTTCTTAACAAACCAAGAATATAAAAGGAAACCCAATAAAG
GACGTACTTTTCACAGTTAACAATAAATAAAAGTGCAATAAGTGTTCAAGTAGGGCATGTAGTATAAAAA
CTACACATGAGTATTTAGCATAGGACTCGAGGCTAGCGAGCTCGTTTAAACAACTAGAATTACACGGCGA
TCTTGCCGCCCTTCTTGGCCTTAATGAGAATCTCGCGGATCTTGCGGGCGTCCAACTTGCCGGTCAGTCC
TTTAGGCACCTCGTCCACGAACACAACACCACCGCGCAGCTTCTTGGCGGTTGTAACCTGGCTGGCCACA
TAGTCCACGATCTCCTTCTCGGTCATGGTTTTACCGTGTTCCAGCACGACGACTGCGGCGGGCAGCTCGC
CGGCATCGTCGTCGGGCAGGCCGGCGACCCCGGCGTCGAAGATGTTGGGGTGTTGCAGCAGGATGCTCTC
CAGTTCGGCTGGGGCTACCTGGTAGCCCTTGTATTTGATCAGGCTCTTCAGCCGGTCCACGATGAAGAAG
TGCTCGTCCTCGTCCCAGTAGGCGATGTCGCCGCTGTGCAGCCAGCCGTCCTTGTCGATGAGAGCGTTTG
TAGCCTCGGGGTTGTTAACGTAGCCGCTCATGATCATGGGGCCACGGACGCACAGCTCGCCGCGCTGGTT
CACACCCAGTGTCTTACCGGTGTCCAAGTCCACCACCTTAGCCTCGAAGAAGGGCACCACCTTGCCTACT
GCGCCAGGCTTGTCGTCCCCTTCGGGGGTGATCAGAATGGCGCTGGTTGTTTCTGTCAGGCCGTAGCCCT
GGCGGATGCCTGGTAGGTGGAAGCGTTTGGCCACGGCCTCACCTACCTCCTTGCTGAGCGGCGCCCCGCC
GCTGGCGATCTCGTGCAAGTTGCTTAGGTCGTACTTGTCGATGAGAGTGCTCTTAGCGAAGAAGCTAAAT
AGTGTGGGCACCAGCAGGGCAGATTGAATCTTATAGTCTTGCAAGCTGCGCAAGAATAGCTCCTCCTCGA
AGCGGTACATGAGCACGACCCGAAAGCCGCAGATCAAGTAGCCCAGCGTGGTGAACATGCCGAAGCCGTG
GTGAAATGGCACCACGCTGAGGATAGCGGTGTCGGGGATGATCTGGTTGCCGAAGATGGGGTCGCGGGCA
TGACTGAATCGGACACAAGCGGTGCGGTGCGGTAGGGCTACGCCCTTGGGCAATCCGGTACTGCCACTAC
TGTTCATGATCAGGGCGATGGTTTTGTCCCGGTCGAAGCTCTCGGGCACGAAGTCGTACTCGTTGAAGCC
GGGTGGCAAATGGGAAGTCACGAAGGTGTACATGCTTTGGAAGCCCTGGTAGTCGGTCTTGCTATCCATG
ATGATGATCTTTTGTATGATCGGTAGCTTCTTTTGCACGTTGAGGATCTTTTGCAGCCCTTTCTTGCTCA
CGAATACGACGGTGGGCTGGCTGATGCCCATGCTGTTCAGCAGCTCGCGCTCGTTGTAGATGTCGTTAGC
TGGGGCCACAGCCACACCGATGAACAGGGCACCCAACACGGGCATGAAGAACTGCAAGCTATTCTCGCTG
CACACCACGATCCGATGGTTTGTATTCAGCCCATAGCGCTTCATAGCTTCTGCCAGCCGAACGCTCATCT
CGAAGTACTCGGCGTAGGTAATGTCCACCTCGATATGTGCGTCGGTAAAGGCGATGGTGCCGGGCACCAG
GGCGTAGCGCTTCATGGCTTTGTGCAGCTGCTCGCCGGCGGTCCCGTCTTCGAGTGGGTAGAATGGCGCT
GGGCCCTTCTTAATGTTTTTGGCATCTTCCATGGTGGCTTTACCAACAGTACCGGATTGCCAAGCTTGGG
CTGCAGGTCGAAAGGCCCGGAGATGAGGAAGAGGAGAACAGCGCGGCAGACGTGCGCTTTTGAAGCGTGC
AGAATGCCGGGCCTCCGGAGGACCTTCGGGCGCCCGCCCCGCCCCTGAGCCCGCCCCTGAGCCCGCCCCC
GGACCCACCCCTTCCCAGCCTCTGAGCCCAGAAAGCGAAGGAGCAAAGCTGCTATTGGCCGCTGCCCCAA
AGGCCTACCCGCTTCCATTGCTCAGCGGTGCTGTCCATCTGCACGAGACTAGTGAGACGTGCTACTTCCA
TTTGTCACGTCCTGCACGACGCGAGCTGCGGGGCGGGGGGGAACTTCCTGACTAGGGGAGGAGTAGAAGG
TGGCGCGAAGGGGCCACCAAAGAACGGAGCCGGTTGGCGCCTACCGGTGGATGTGGAATGTGTGCGAGGC
CAGAGGCCACTTGTGTAGCGCCAAGTGCCCAGCGGGGCTGCTAAAGCGCATGCTCCAGACTGCCTTGGGA
AAAGCGCCTCCCCTACCCGGTAGATCTCGATCCTCTACGCCGGACGCATCGTGGCCGGAGTACTGCGGTT
TATCTCGATGGCTACGAGGGCAGACAGTAAGTGGATTTACCATAATCCCTTAATTGTACGCACCGCTAAA
ACGCGTTCAGCGCGATCACGGCAGCAGACAGGTAAAAATGGCAACAAACCACCCGAAAAACTGCCGCAAT
CGCGCCTGATAAATTTTAACCGTATGAATACCTATGCAACCAGAGGGTACAGGCCACATTACCCCCACTT
AATCCACTGAAGCTGCCATTTTTCATGGTTTCACCATCCCAGCGAAGGGCCATCCAGCGTGCGTTCCTGT
ATTTCCGGACTATAAAAGGATCTAGGTGAAGATCCTTTTTGATAATCTCATGACCAAAATCCCTTAACGT
GAGTTTTCGTTCCACTGAGCGTCAGACCCCGTAGAAAAGATCAAAGGATCTTC
Features (pLannotate 1.2.2; 18 found; start..end, strand, type, name):
      1..589     +  rep_origin     ori: high-copy-number ColE1/pMB1/pBR322/pUC origin of replication
    747..1607    -  CDS            AmpR: β-lactamase; bla; confers resistance to ampicillin, carbenicillin, and related antibiotics
   1608..1712    -  promoter       AmpR promoter: bla
   1755..1847    +  CDS            tnpA (fragment): TN5P_ECOLX - Also known as tnp. Experimental evidence at protein level: Swiss-Prot protein existence level 1. Mediates transposition of transposon Tn5 by a 'cut and paste' mechanism. First, the monomeric transposase binds the 19 bp inverted DNA repeats flanking the transposon. Then, dimerization of the DNA- bound transposase creates a synaptic DNA complex. After nicking of the first DNA strand, excision of the transposon proceeds through a series of intermediates. The transposase then mediates the insertion of the transposon at a new site by strand transfer. The activity of the wild- type tran
   1868..1916    -  polyA_signal   poly(A) signal: synthetic polyadenylation signal
   1980..2772    -  CDS            NeoR/KanR (fragment): aminoglycoside phosphotransferase from Tn5; aph(3')-II (or nptII); confers resistance to neomycin, kanamycin, and G418 (Geneticin®)
   2823..3755    -  CDS            hRluc: Renilla luciferase human codon-optimized
   3806..4163    -  promoter       SV40 promoter: SV40 enhancer and early promoter
   4228..4279    +  misc_feature   bom (fragment): basis of mobility region from pBR322
   4280..4312    -  rep_origin     M13 ori (fragment): M13 bacteriophage origin of replication; arrow indicates direction of (+) strand synthesis
   4317..4385    +  CDS            large T antigen (fragment): large T antigen from SV40 (simian virus 40)
   4408..4529    +  polyA_signal   SV40 poly(A) signal: SV40 polyadenylation signal
   4551..4570    -  terminator     T7 terminator (fragment): transcription terminator for bacteriophage T7 RNA polymerase
   4578..4627    -  CDS            SET1 (fragment): solubility-enhancement tag derived from T7 phage gene 10B
   4634..4657    -  misc_feature   MCS (fragment): pUC18/19 multiple cloning site
   5100..6752    -  CDS            luciferase: firefly luciferase synthetic luc2 version of the luciferase gene
   6799..7298    -  promoter       PGK promoter: mouse phosphoglycerate kinase 1 promoter
   7355..7638    -  misc_feature   cer region: ColE1-derived recombination site that helps to maintain plasmids as monomers
