[The description below was written by a language model from this plasmid's Addgene catalogue record and pLannotate feature annotations shown in this document.]
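Description:
NABP1-P1 is a mammalian dual-luciferase reporter plasmid built on the pmirGLO Dual-Luciferase miRNA Target Expression Vector, carrying a 3' UTR from the human NABP1 gene (also known as OBFC2A, SOSS-B2 or SSB2) that was inserted by Gibson cloning. It is propagated in E. coli from a high-copy ColE1/pUC-type origin under ampicillin selection (AmpR β-lactamase with its own promoter). A ColE1-derived cer region, which helps keep plasmids as monomers, is also annotated.

The primary reporter is the synthetic firefly luciferase gene luc2, driven by the mouse PGK promoter. The feature table leaves an unannotated gap of a few hundred bases between the end of the luc2 coding sequence and the remnant multiple cloning site. This is the position where the NABP1-P1 3' UTR would be expected to lie, although the insert itself is not annotated. Placed there, the UTR becomes part of the firefly transcript, so any effect it has on mRNA stability or translation appears as a change in firefly signal. A second cassette uses the SV40 enhancer/early promoter to express human codon-optimized Renilla luciferase followed by a neomycin/G418 resistance coding sequence and a synthetic poly(A) signal. It provides an internal normalization control and a potential marker for selection in mammalian cells. An SV40 poly(A) signal is also annotated. The short fragment hits to tnpA, bom, M13 ori, large T antigen, T7 terminator and SET1 are probably backbone remnants or spurious matches rather than functional parts.

The stated purpose is to study how the NABP1-P1 3' UTR regulates gene function. The associated work concerns alternative polyadenylation, but the record does not define the "P1" designation.
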