Addgene plasmid #237829: NABP1-P1
Purpose: Study the role and mechanism of the NABP1-P1 3' UTR in regulation gene function.
Depositing lab: Angela Ting. Depositing organization: University of Texas MD Anderson Cancer Center. Publication: Differentiation in the human urothelia is defined by distinct alternative polyadenylation. Le NB, Sona S, Santo B, Zhang Y, Ou R, Schweickart RA, Kochat V, Padron WI, Rai K, Lee SH, Yi JM, Wessely O, Lee BH, Ting AH. Cell Rep. 2026 Jan 13;45(1):116839. doi: 10.1016/j.celrep.2025.116839. PubMed 41533515.
Backbone
  Vector backbone: pmirGLO Dual-Luciferase miRNA Target Expression Vector
  Vector type: Mammalian Expression
Growth in bacteria
  Bacterial resistance: Ampicillin, 100 μg/mL
  Growth temperature: 37°C
  Growth strain: DH5alpha
  Copy number: High Copy
Gene/Insert
  Gene/Insert name: NABP1-P1 3'UTR
  Species: H. sapiens (human)
  Entrez Gene: NABP1 (a.k.a. OBFC2A, SOSS-B2, SSB2)
  Cloning method: Gibson Cloning
Terms and licenses: Academic/Nonprofit Terms; Industry Terms: Not Available to Industry
How to cite: NABP1-P1 was a gift from Angela Ting (Addgene plasmid # 237829 ; http://n2t.net/addgene:237829 ; RRID:Addgene_237829)
